>Addgene plasmid #75938 | MOK gRNA (BRDN0001148493) | addgene full sequence | sequence record 184864 | Addgene Assembled Sequence
CCCGGGTGCAAAGATGGATAAAGTTTTAAACAGAGAGGAATCTTTGCAGCTAATGGACCTTCTAGGTCTT
GAAAGGAGTGGGAATTGGCTCCGGTGCCCGTCAGTGGGCAGAGCGCACATCGCCCACAGTCCCCGAGAAG
TTGGGGGGAGGGGTCGGCAATTGATCCGGTGCCTAGAGAAGGTGGCGCGGGGTAAACTGGGAAAGTGATG
TCGTGTACTGGCTCCGCCTTTTTCCCGAGGGTGGGGGAGAACCGTATATAAGTGCAGTAGTCGCCGTGAA
CGTTCTTTTTCGCAACGGGTTTGCCGCCAGAACACAGGTAAGTGCCGTGTGTGGTTCCCGCGGGCCTGGC
CTCTTTACGGGTTATGGCCCTTGCGTGCCTTGAATTACTTCCACCTGGCTGCAGTACGTGATTCTTGATC
CCGAGCTTCGGGTTGGAAGTGGGTGGGAGAGTTCGAGGCCTTGCGCTTAAGGAGCCCCTTCGCCTCGTGC
TTGAGTTGAGGCCTGGCCTGGGCGCTGGGGCCGCCGCGTGCGAATCTGGTGGCACCTTCGCGCCTGTCTC
GCTGCTTTCGATAAGTCTCTAGCCATTTAAAATTTTTGATGACCTGCTGCGACGCTTTTTTTCTGGCAAG
ATAGTCTTGTAAATGCGGGCCAAGATCTGCACACTGGTATTTCGGTTTTTGGGGCCGCGGGCGGCGACGG
GGCCCGTGCGTCCCAGCGCACATGTTCGGCGAGGCGGGGCCTGCGAGCGCGGCCACCGAGAATCGGACGG
GGGTAGTCTCAAGCTGGCCGGCCTGCTCTGGTGCCTGGCCTCGCGCCGCCGTGTATCGCCCCGCCCTGGG
CGGCAAGGCTGGCCCGGTCGGCACCAGTTGCGTGAGCGGAAAGATGGCCGCTTCCCGGCCCTGCTGCAGG
GAGCTCAAAATGGAGGACGCGGCGCTCGGGAGAGCGGGCGGGTGAGTCACCCACACAAAGGAAAAGGGCC
TTTCCGTCCTCAGCCGTCGCTTCATGTGACTCCACGGAGTACCGGGCGCCGTCCAGGCACCTCGATTAGT
TCTCGAGCTTTTGGAGTACGTCGTCTTTAGGTTGGGGGGAGGGGTTTTATGCGATGGAGTTTCCCCACAC
TGAGTGGGTGGAGACTGAAGTTAGGCCAGCTTGGCACTTGATGTAATTCTCCTTGGAATTTGCCCTTTTT
GAGTTTGGATCTTGGTTCATTCTCAAGCCTCAGACAGTGGTTCAAAGTTTTTTTCTTCCATTTCAGGTGT
CGTGACGTACGGCCACCATGACCGAGTACAAGCCCACGGTGCGCCTCGCCACCCGCGACGACGTCCCCAG
GGCCGTACGCACCCTCGCCGCCGCGTTCGCCGACTACCCCGCCACGCGCCACACCGTCGATCCGGACCGC
CACATCGAGCGGGTCACCGAGCTGCAAGAACTCTTCCTCACGCGCGTCGGGCTCGACATCGGCAAGGTGT
GGGTCGCGGACGACGGCGCCGCCGTGGCGGTCTGGACCACGCCGGAGAGCGTCGAAGCGGGGGCGGTGTT
CGCCGAGATCGGCCCGCGCATGGCCGAGTTGAGCGGTTCCCGGCTGGCCGCGCAGCAACAGATGGAAGGC
CTCCTGGCGCCGCACCGGCCCAAGGAGCCCGCGTGGTTCCTGGCCACCGTCGGAGTCTCGCCCGACCACC
AGGGCAAGGGTCTGGGCAGCGCCGTCGTGCTCCCCGGAGTGGAGGCGGCCGAGCGCGCCGGGGTGCCCGC
CTTCCTGGAGACCTCCGCGCCCCGCAACCTCCCCTTCTACGAGCGGCTCGGCTTCACCGTCACCGCCGAC
GTCGAGGTGCCCGAAGGACCGCGCACCTGGTGCATGACCCGCAAGCCCGGTGCCTGAACGCGTTAAGTCG
ACAATCAACCTCTGGATTACAAAATTTGTGAAAGATTGACTGGTATTCTTAACTATGTTGCTCCTTTTAC
GCTATGTGGATACGCTGCTTTAATGCCTTTGTATCATGCTATTGCTTCCCGTATGGCTTTCATTTTCTCC
TCCTTGTATAAATCCTGGTTGCTGTCTCTTTATGAGGAGTTGTGGCCCGTTGTCAGGCAACGTGGCGTGG
TGTGCACTGTGTTTGCTGACGCAACCCCCACTGGTTGGGGCATTGCCACCACCTGTCAGCTCCTTTCCGG
GACTTTCGCTTTCCCCCTCCCTATTGCCACGGCGGAACTCATCGCCGCCTGCCTTGCCCGCTGCTGGACA
GGGGCTCGGCTGTTGGGCACTGACAATTCCGTGGTGTTGTCGGGGAAATCATCGTCCTTTCCTTGGCTGC
TCGCCTGTGTTGCCACCTGGATTCTGCGCGGGACGTCCTTCTGCTACGTCCCTTCGGCCCTCAATCCAGC
GGACCTTCCTTCCCGCGGCCTGCTGCCGGCTCTGCGGCCTCTTCCGCGTCTTCGCCTTCGCCCTCAGACG
AGTCGGATCTCCCTTTGGGCCGCCTCCCCGCGTCGACTTTAAGACCAATGACTTACAAGGCAGCTGTAGA
TCTTAGCCACTTTTTAAAAGAAAAGGGGGGACTGGAAGGGCTAATTCACTCCCAACGAAGACAAGATCTG
CTTTTTGCTTGTACTGGGTCTCTCTGGTTAGACCAGATCTGAGCCTGGGAGCTCTCTGGCTAACTAGGGA
ACCCACTGCTTAAGCCTCAATAAAGCTTGCCTTGAGTGCTTCAAGTAGTGTGTGCCCGTCTGTTGTGTGA
CTCTGGTAACTAGAGATCCCTCAGACCCTTTTAGTCAGTGTGGAAAATCTCTAGCAGTACGTATAGTAGT
TCATGTCATCTTATTATTCAGTATTTATAACTTGCAAAGAAATGAATATCAGAGAGTGAGAGGAACTTGT
TTATTGCAGCTTATAATGGTTACAAATAAAGCAATAGCATCACAAATTTCACAAATAAAGCATTTTTTTC
ACTGCATTCTAGTTGTGGTTTGTCCAAACTCATCAATGTATCTTATCATGTCTGGCTCTAGCTATCCCGC
CCCTAACTCCGCCCATCCCGCCCCTAACTCCGCCCAGTTCCGCCCATTCTCCGCCCCATGGCTGACTAAT
TTTTTTTATTTATGCAGAGGCCGAGGCCGCCTCGGCCTCTGAGCTATTCCAGAAGTAGTGAGGAGGCTTT
TTTGGAGGCCTAGGGACGTACCCAATTCGCCCTATAGTGAGTCGTATTACGCGCGCTCACTGGCCGTCGT
TTTACAACGTCGTGACTGGGAAAACCCTGGCGTTACCCAACTTAATCGCCTTGCAGCACATCCCCCTTTC
GCCAGCTGGCGTAATAGCGAAGAGGCCCGCACCGATCGCCCTTCCCAACAGTTGCGCAGCCTGAATGGCG
AATGGG
[124 nt withheld, positions 3367-3490]
C
[91 nt withheld, positions 3492-3582]
A
[49 nt withheld, positions 3584-3632]
CCTTTGACGTTGGAGTCCACGTTCTTT
[37 nt withheld, positions 3660-3696]
ACCCTATCTCGGTCTATTCTTTTGATTTATAAGGGATTTTGCCGATTTCGGCCTATTGGTTAAAAAATGA
GCTGATTTAACAAAAATTTAACGCGAATTTTAACAAAATATTAACGCTTACAATTTAGGTGGCACTTTTC
GGGGAAATGTGCGCGGAACCCCTATTTGTTTATTTTTCTAAATACATTCAAATATGTATCCGCTCATGAG
ACAATAACCCTGATAAATGCTTCAATAATATTGAAAAAGGAAGAGTATGAGTATTCAACATTTCCGTGTC
GCCCTTATTCCCTTTTTTGCGGCATTTTGCCTTCCTGTTTTTGCTCACCCAGAAACGCTGGTGAAAGTAA
AAGATGCTGAAGATCAGTTGGGTGCACGAGTGGGTTACATCGAACTGGATCTCAACAGCGGTAAGATCCT
TGAGAGTTTTCGCCCCGAAGAACGTTTTCCAATGATGAGCACTTTTAAAGTTCTGCTATGTGGCGCGGTA
TTATCCCGTATTGACGCCGGGCAAGAGCAACTCGGTCGCCGCATACACTATTCTCAGAATGACTTGGTTG
AGTACTCACCAGTCACAGAAAAGCATCTTACGGATGGCATGACAGTAAGAGAATTATGCAGTGCTGCCAT
AACCATGAGTGATAACACTGCGGCCAACTTACTTCTGACAACGATCGGAGGACCGAAGGAGCTAACCGCT
TTTTTGCACAACATGGGGGATCATGTAACTCGCCTTGATCGTTGGGAACCGGAGCTGAATGAAGCCATAC
CAAACGACGAGCGTGACACCACGATGCCTGTAGCAATGGCAACAACGTTGCGCAAACTATTAACTGGCGA
ACTACTTACTCTAGCTTCCCGGCAACAATTAATAGACTGGATGGAGGCGGATAAAGTTGCAGGACCACTT
CTGCGCTCGGCCCTTCCGGCTGGCTGGTTTATTGCTGATAAATCTGGAGCCGGTGAGCGTGGGTCTCGCG
GTATCATTGCAGCACTGGGGCCAGATGGTAAGCCCTCCCGTATCGTAGTTATCTACACGACGGGGAGTCA
GGCAACTATGGATGAACGAAATAGACAGATCGCTGAGATAGGTGCCTCACTGATTAAGCATTGGTAACTG
TCAGACCAAGTTTACTCATATATACTTTAGATTGATTTAAAACTTCATTTTTAATTTAAAAGGATCTAGG
TGAAGATCCTTTTTGATAATCTCATGACCAAAATCCCTTAACGTGAGTTTTCGTTCCACTGAGCGTCAGA
CCCCGTAGAAAAGATCAAAGGATCTTCTTGAGATCCTTTTTTTCTGCGCGTAATCTGCTGCTTGCAAACA
AAAAAACCACCGCTACCAGCGGTGGTTTGTTTGCCGGATCAAGAGCTACCAACTCTTTTTCCGAAGGTAA
CTGGCTTCAGCAGAGCGCAGATACCAAATACTGTTCTTCTAGTGTAGCCGTAGTTAGGCCACCACTTCAA
GAACTCTGTAGCACCGCCTACATACCTCGCTCTGCTAATCCTGTTACCAGTGGCTGCTGCCAGTGGCGAT
AAGTCGTGTCTTACCGGGTTGGACTCAAGACGATAGTTACCGGATAAGGCGCAGCGGTCGGGCTGAACGG
GGGGTTCGTGCACACAGCCCAGCTTGGAGCGAACGACCTACACCGAACTGAGATACCTACAGCGTGAGCT
ATGAGAAAGCGCCACGCTTCCCGAAGGGAGAAAGGCGGACAGGTATCCGGTAAGCGGCAGGGTCGGAACA
GGAGAGCGCACGAGGGAGCTTCCAGGGGGAAACGCCTGGTATCTTTATAGTCCTGTCGGGTTTCGCCACC
TCTGACTTGAGCGTCGATTTTTGTGATGCTCGTCAGGGGGGCGGAGCCTATGGAAAAACGCCAGCAACGC
GGCCTTTTTACGGTTCCTGGCCTTTTGCTGGCCTTTTGCTCACATGTTCTTTCCTGCGTTATCCCCTGAT
TCTGTGGATAACCGTATTACCGCCTTTGAGTGAGCTGATACCGCTCGCCGCAGCCGAACGACCGAGCGCA
GCGAGTCAGTGAGCGAGGAAGCGGAAGAGCGCCCAATACGCAAACCGCCTCTCCCCGCGCGTTGGCCGAT
TCATTAATGCAGCTGGCACGACAGGTTTCCCGACTGGAAAGCGGGCAGTGAGCGCAACGCAATTAATGTG
AGTTAGCTCACTCATTAGGCACCCCAGGCTTTACACTTTATGCTTCCGGCTCGTATGTTGTGTGGAATTG
TGAGCGGATAACAATTTCACACAGGAAACAGCTATGACCATGATTACGCCAAGCGCGCAATTAACCCTCA
CTAAAGGGAACAAAAGCTGGAGCTGCAAGCTTAATGTAGTCTTATGCAATACTCTTGTAGTCTTGCAACA
TGGTAACGATGAGTTAGCAACATGCCTTACAAGGAGAGAAAAAGCACCGTGCATGCCGATTGGTGGAAGT
AAGGTGGTACGATCGTGCCTTATTAGGAAGGCAACAGACGGGTCTGACATGGATTGGACGAACCACTGAA
TTGCCGCATTGCAGAGATATTGTATTTAAGTGCCTAGCTCGATACATAAACGGGTCTCTCTGGTTAGACC
AGATCTGAGCCTGGGAGCTCTCTGGCTAACTAGGGAACCCACTGCTTAAGCCTCAATAAAGCTTGCCTTG
AGTGCTTCAAGTAGTGTGTGCCCGTCTGTTGTGTGACTCTGGTAACTAGAGATCCCTCAGACCCTTTTAG
TCAGTGTGGAAAATCTCTAGCAGTGGCGCCCGAACAGGGACTTGAAAGCGAAAGGGAAACCAGAGGAGCT
CTCTCGACGCAGGACTCGGCTTGCTGAAGCGCGCACGGCAAGAGGCGAGGGGCGGCGACTGGTGAGTACG
CCAAAAATTTTGACTAGCGGAGGCTAGAAGGAGAGAGATGGGTGCGAGAGCGTCAGTATTAAGCGGGGGA
GAATTAGATCGCGATGGGAAAAAATTCGGTTAAGGCCAGGGGGAAAGAAAAAATATAAATTAAAACATAT
AGTATGGGCAAGCAGGGAGCTAGAACGATTCGCAGTTAATCCTGGCCTGTTAGAAACATCAGAAGGCTGT
AGACAAATACTGGGACAGCTACAACCATCCCTTCAGACAGGATCAGAAGAACTTAGATCATTATATAATA
CAGTAGCAACCCTCTATTGTGTGCATCAAAGGATAGAGATAAAAGACACCAAGGAAGCTTTAGACAAGAT
AGAGGAAGAGCAAAACAAAAGTAAGACCACCGCACAGCAAGCGGCCGCTGATCTTCAGACCTGGAGGAGG
AGATATGAGGGACAATTGGAGAAGTGAATTATATAAATATAAAGTAGTAAAAATTGAACCATTAGGAGTA
GCACCCACCAAGGCAAAGAGAAGAGTGGTGCAGAGAGAAAAAAGAGCAGTGGGAATAGGAGCTTTGTTCC
TTGGGTTCTTGGGAGCAGCAGGAAGCACTATGGGCGCAGCGTCAATGACGCTGACGGTACAGGCCAGACA
ATTATTGTCTGGTATAGTGCAGCAGCAGAACAATTTGCTGAGGGCTATTGAGGCGCAACAGCATCTGTTG
CAACTCACAGTCTGGGGCATCAAGCAGCTCCAGGCAAGAATCCTGGCTGTGGAAAGATACCTAAAGGATC
AACAGCTCCTGGGGATTTGGGGTTGCTCTGGAAAACTCATTTGCACCACTGCTGTGCCTTGGAATGCTAG
TTGGAGTAATAAATCTCTGGAACAGATTTGGAATCACACGACCTGGATGGAGTGGGACAGAGAAATTAAC
AATTACACAAGCTTAATACACTCCTTAATTGAAGAATCGCAAAACCAGCAAGAAAAGAATGAACAAGAAT
TATTGGAATTAGATAAATGGGCAAGTTTGTGGAATTGGTTTAACATAACAAATTGGCTGTGGTATATAAA
ATTATTCATAATGATAGTAGGAGGCTTGGTAGGTTTAAGAATAGTTTTTGCTGTACTTTCTATAGTGAAT
AGAGTTAGGCAGGGATATTCACCATTATCGTTTCAGACCCACCTCCCAACCCCGAGGGGACCCAGAGAGG
GCCTATTTCCCATGATTCCTTCATATTTGCATATACGATACAAGGCTGTTAGAGAGATAATTAGAATTAA
TTTGACTGTAAACACAAAGATATTAGTACAAAATACGTGACGTAGAAAGTAATAATTTCTTGGGTAGTTT
GCAGTTTTAAAATTATGTTTTAAAATGGACTATCATATGCTTACCGTAACTTGAAAGTATTTCGATTTCT
TGGCTTTATATATCTTGTGGAAAGGACGAAACACCGCGGAATACATCTCCACCCGCGTTTTAGAGCTAGA
AATAGCAAGTTAAAATAAGGCTAGTCCGTTATCAACTTGAAAAAGTGGCACCGAGTCGGTGCTTTTTTAA
GCTTGGCGTAACTAGATCTTGAGACAAATGGCAGTATTCATCCACAATTTTAAAAGAAAAGGGGGGATTG
GGGGGTACAGTGCAGGGGAAAGAATAGTAGACATAATAGCAACAGACATACAAACTAAAGAATTACAAAA
ACAAATTACAAAAATTCAAAATTTTCGGGTTTATTACAGGGACAGCAGAGATCCACTTTGGCGCCGGCTC
GAGGGGG
Features (pLannotate 1.2.2; 29 found; start..end, strand, type, name):
     14..80      +  CDS            small t antigen (fragment): SV40 (simian virus 40) small t antigen
    106..317     +  promoter       EF-1α core promoter: core promoter for human elongation factor EF-1α
    318..1256    +  intron         EF-1α intron A: intron upstream of the start codon of human EF-1α
   1278..1877    +  CDS            PuroR (fragment): puromycin N-acetyltransferase; pac from Streptomyces; confers resistance to puromycin
   1893..2481    +  misc_feature   WPRE: woodchuck hepatitis virus posttranscriptional regulatory element
   2532..2551    +  misc_feature   cPPT/CTS (fragment): central polypurine tract and central termination sequence of HIV-1
   2553..2786    +  LTR            3' LTR (ΔU3): self-inactivating 3' long terminal repeat (LTR) from HIV-1
   2864..2985    +  polyA_signal   SV40 poly(A) signal: SV40 polyadenylation signal
   3025..3160    +  rep_origin     SV40 ori: SV40 origin of replication
   3181..3199    -  promoter       T7 promoter: promoter for bacteriophage T7 RNA polymerase
   3207..3362    +  CDS            lacZα (fragment): LacZα fragment of β-galactosidase; lacZ fragment
   3367..3795    +  rep_origin     f1 ori (sequence partly withheld): f1 bacteriophage origin of replication; arrow indicates direction of (+) strand synthesis
   3848..3952    +  promoter       AmpR promoter: bla
   3953..4813    +  CDS            AmpR: β-lactamase; bla; confers resistance to ampicillin, carbenicillin, and related antibiotics
   4984..5572    +  rep_origin     ori: high-copy-number ColE1/pMB1/pBR322/pUC origin of replication
   5755..5847    +  CDS            lacI (fragment): lac repressor; lacI; The lac repressor binds to the lac operator to inhibit transcription in E. coli. This inhibition can be relieved by adding lactose or isopropyl-β-D-thiogalactopyranoside (IPTG).
   5860..5881    +  protein_bind   CAP binding site: CAP binding activates transcription in the presence of cAMP. E. coli catabolite activator protein
   5896..5926    +  promoter       lac promoter: promoter for the E. coli lac operon
   5934..5950    +  protein_bind   lac operator: The lac repressor binds to the lac operator to inhibit transcription in E. coli. This inhibition can be relieved by adding lactose or isopropyl-β-D-thiogalactopyranoside (IPTG). lac repressor encoded by lacI
   5995..6013    +  promoter       T3 promoter: promoter for bacteriophage T3 RNA polymerase
   6041..6267    +  promoter       RSV promoter: Rous sarcoma virus enhancer/promoter
   6268..6448    +  LTR            5' LTR (truncated): truncated 5' long terminal repeat (LTR) from HIV-1
   6495..6620    +  misc_feature   HIV-1 Ψ: packaging signal of human immunodeficiency virus type 1
   6604..6967    +  CDS            HIV-1 gag (fragment): gag protein from human immunodeficiency virus 1; gag
   7113..7346    +  misc_feature   RRE: The Rev response element (RRE) of HIV-1 allows for Rev-dependent mRNA export from the nucleus to the cytoplasm.
   7723..7749    +  CDS            Rev (fragment): human immunodeficiency virus 1 (HIV-1) Rev protein; rev; enhances nuclear export of unspliced and incompletely spliced viral mRNAs
   7753..7993    +  promoter       U6 promoter: RNA polymerase III promoter for human U6 snRNA
   8023..8098    +  misc_RNA       gRNA scaffold: guide RNA scaffold for the Streptococcus pyogenes CRISPR/Cas9 system
   8154..8271    +  misc_feature   cPPT/CTS: central polypurine tract and central termination sequence of HIV-1
