[The description below was written by a language model from this plasmid's Addgene catalogue record and pLannotate feature annotations shown in this document.]
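Description:
MOK gRNA (BRDN0001148493) is a third-generation lentiviral guide RNA plasmid built on the lentiGuide-Puro backbone and designed to target the human MOK gene (also known as RAGE, RAGE-1 or STK30), which encodes a protein kinase. It belongs to a human kinome gRNA collection. In bacteria it is maintained as a high-copy plasmid through a ColE1/pUC-type origin with ampicillin resistance (AmpR). The backbone also carries an f1 origin, an SV40 origin and remnants of lac and phage promoter elements.

The transfer cassette is framed by an RSV promoter-driven truncated HIV-1 5' LTR and a self-inactivating ΔU3 3' LTR. The chimeric 5' LTR makes genomic RNA production Tat-independent, and the ΔU3 deletion leaves the integrated provirus without LTR promoter activity. Between the LTRs lie the Ψ packaging signal with adjoining gag sequence, the Rev response element for nuclear export of the full-length transcript, and a cPPT/CTS that aids nuclear import of the reverse-transcribed genome.

The payload consists of two expression units. A human U6 RNA polymerase III promoter drives the MOK-specific spacer fused to the Streptococcus pyogenes Cas9 gRNA scaffold. Downstream, an EF-1α core promoter with its intron A drives puromycin N-acetyltransferase, allowing selection of transduced mammalian cells, followed by a WPRE to enhance transcript expression.

The plasmid does not encode Cas9, so it must be paired with a separate Cas9 vector such as lentiCas9-Blast or used in cells that already express Cas9. Its typical use is CRISPR-mediated disruption of MOK in human cells.
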