Addgene plasmid #75938: MOK gRNA (BRDN0001148493)
Purpose: 3rd generation lentiviral gRNA plasmid targeting human MOK
Depositing lab: John Doench & David Root. Depositing organization: Broad Institute. Publication: Optimized sgRNA design to maximize activity and minimize off-target effects of CRISPR-Cas9. Doench JG, Fusi N, Sullender M, Hegde M, Vaimberg EW, Donovan KF, Smith I, Tothova Z, Wilen C, Orchard R, Virgin HW, Listgarten J, Root DE. Nat Biotechnol. 2016 Jan 18. doi: 10.1038/nbt.3437. PubMed 26780180.
Backbone
  Vector backbone: lentiGuide-Puro
  Backbone manufacturer: Zhang Lab (Addgene plasmid # 52963)
  Vector type: Mammalian Expression, Lentiviral, CRISPR
  Selectable markers: Puromycin
Growth in bacteria
  Bacterial resistance: Ampicillin, 100 μg/mL
  Growth temperature: 37°C
  Growth strain: DH5alpha
  Copy number: High Copy
Gene/Insert
  Gene/Insert name: MOK (alt names: MOK; NM_001272011.1)
  gRNA/shRNA sequence: CGGAATACATCTCCACCCGC
  Species: H. sapiens (human)
  Entrez Gene: MOK (a.k.a. RAGE, RAGE-1, RAGE1, STK30)
  Promoter: hU6
  Cloning method: Unknown
  Sequencing primers: 5′ U6-F; 3′ pS2-R
Terms and licenses: Academic/Nonprofit Terms; Industry Terms: Not Available to Industry
Depositor comments: The gRNA was designed to target the following Genbank reference sequence(s): NM_001272011.1,NM_014226.2. Note that this plasmid does NOT contain Cas9. It should be used in conjunction with lentiCas9-Blast (Addgene #52962) or otherwise with cell lines already expressing Cas9. Browse the full kinome gRNA library at http://www.addgene.org/pooled-library/broadgpp-human-kinome/ or visit http://www.broadinstitute.org/rnai/public/ for detailed protocols and information.
How to cite: MOK gRNA (BRDN0001148493) was a gift from John Doench & David Root (Addgene plasmid # 75938 ; http://n2t.net/addgene:75938 ; RRID:Addgene_75938)
