>Addgene plasmid #75938 | MOK gRNA (BRDN0001148493) | depositor partial sequence | sequence record 143398 | Target Sequence
CGGAATACATCTCCACCCGC
