>Addgene plasmid #75938 | MOK gRNA (BRDN0001148493) | addgene partial sequence | sequence record 184863 | hU6-F
TACGTGACGTAGAAAGTAATAATTTCTTGGGTAGTTTGCAGTTTTAAAATTATGTTTTAAAATGGACTAT
CATATGCTTACCGTAACTTGAAAGTATTTCGATTTCTTGGCTTTATATATCTTGTGGAAAGGACGAAACA
CCGCGGAATACATCTCCACCCGCGTTTTAGAGCTAGAAATAGCAAGTTAAAATAAGGCTAGTCCGTTATC
AACTTGAAAAAGTGGCACCGAGTCGGTGCTTTTTTAAGCTTGGCGTAACTAGATCTTGAGACAAATGGCA
GTATTCATCCACAATTTTAAAAGAAAAGGGGGGATTGGGGGGTACAGTGCAGGGGAAAGAATAGTAGACA
TAATAGCAACAGACATACAAACTAAAGAATTACAAAAACAAATTACAAAAATTCAAAATTTTCGGGTTTA
TTACAGGGACAGCAGAGATCCACTTTGGCGCCGGCTCGAGGGGGCCCGGGTGCAAAGATGGATAAAGTTT
TAAACAGAGAGGAATCTTTGCAGCTAATGGACCTTCTAGGTCTTGAAAGGAGTGGGAATTGGCTCCGGTG
CCCGTCAGTG
